Addgene plasmid #152676: pGBW-m4133791
Purpose: Mammalian expression plasmid for SARS-CoV-2 nsp9
Depositing lab: Ginkgo Bioworks & Benjie Chen. Depositing organization: Ginkgo Bioworks.
Backbone
  Vector backbone: pTwist_CMV_Hygro_6
  Backbone size w/o insert (bp): 6525
  Vector type: Mammalian Expression
  Selectable markers: Hygromycin
Growth in bacteria
  Bacterial resistance: Ampicillin, 100 μg/mL
  Growth temperature: 37°C
  Growth strain: DH5alpha
  Copy number: High Copy
Gene/Insert
  Gene/Insert name: SARS-CoV-2 nsp9
  Species: Severe acute respiratory syndrome coronavirus 2
  Insert size (bp): 332
  Mutation: wt
  Entrez Gene: ORF1ab (a.k.a. GU280_gp01)
  Promoter: CMV
  Tag / fusion protein: Cleavable TEV;CBP (C terminal on backbone)
  Cloning method: Unknown
Resource information
  A portion of this plasmid was derived from a plasmid made by: GinkgoBioworks
Depositor comments: NCBI reference sequence: YP_009725305.1
How to cite: pGBW-m4133791 was a gift from Ginkgo Bioworks & Benjie Chen (Addgene plasmid # 152676 ; http://n2t.net/addgene:152676 ; RRID:Addgene_152676)
