[The description below was written by a language model from this plasmid's Addgene catalogue record and pLannotate feature annotations shown in this document.]
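Description:
pGBW-m4133791 is a mammalian expression plasmid for wild-type nsp9 of SARS-CoV-2, one of the non-structural proteins released from the viral ORF1ab polyprotein. It is built on the pTwist_CMV_Hygro_6 backbone. In bacteria it is maintained at high copy through a ColE1/pUC-type origin and selected with ampicillin via a full-length β-lactamase gene. For selection in mammalian cells it carries a separate cassette in which the human ubiquitin C promoter drives hygromycin B phosphotransferase, followed by a synthetic polyadenylation signal.

The short nsp9 coding sequence, about 330 bp, is expressed from CMV immediate-early enhancer/promoter elements located at the end of the numbered sequence. The insert itself is not annotated in the feature table, but it would lie across the origin of numbering, upstream of the annotated calmodulin-binding peptide fragment. According to the catalogue entry, the backbone supplies a C-terminal tag consisting of a TEV protease cleavage site and a calmodulin-binding peptide (CBP). CBP allows calcium-dependent capture on calmodulin resin, and TEV cleavage can then remove the tag; the TEV site is not annotated separately. An SV40 polyadenylation region is annotated downstream of the tag, although on the reverse strand. The expression unit is bracketed by short β-globin insulator elements, and T7 and rrnG transcription terminators flank the modules, a layout that presumably limits read-through and interference between the bacterial and mammalian units.

The record gives only mammalian expression of nsp9 as the purpose. The affinity tag and the hygromycin marker would suit transient or stable expression, and purification or interaction studies of this viral protein.
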