Features (pLannotate 1.2.2; 19 found; start..end, strand, type, name):
    368..384     +  CDS            CBP (fragment): calmodulin-binding peptide derived from skeletal muscle myosin light chain kinase; binds calmodulin with nanomolar affinity in the presence of calcium
    508..629     -  polyA_signal   SV40 poly(A) signal: SV40 polyadenylation signal
    652..721     -  CDS            large T antigen (fragment): large T antigen from SV40 (simian virus 40)
    744..790     +  terminator     T7 terminator: transcription terminator for bacteriophage T7 RNA polymerase
    820..956     +  terminator     rrnG terminator: transcription terminator from the E. coli ribosomal RNA rrnG operon (Albrechtsen et al., 1991)
   1001..1072    +  misc_feature   3' β-globin insulator: insulator downstream of the human β-globin locus (Farrell et al., 2002)
   1298..1886    -  rep_origin     ori: high-copy-number ColE1/pMB1/pBR322/pUC origin of replication
   2058..2122    -  CDS            bla(M) (fragment): β-lactamase lacking the signal sequence; bla(M); allows cytosolic expression of β-lactamase
   2386..3595    +  promoter       UbC promoter: human ubiquitin C promoter
   3605..4626    +  CDS            HygR (fragment): hygromycin B phosphotransferase confers resistance to hygromycin
   4654..4702    +  polyA_signal   poly(A) signal: synthetic polyadenylation signal
   4968..5828    +  CDS            AmpR: β-lactamase; bla; confers resistance to ampicillin, carbenicillin, and related antibiotics
   5841..5977    +  terminator     rrnG terminator: transcription terminator from the E. coli ribosomal RNA rrnG operon (Albrechtsen et al., 1991)
   6122..6193    +  misc_feature   5' β-globin insulator: insulator upstream of the human β-globin locus (Farrell et al., 2002)
   6198..6244    -  terminator     T7 terminator: transcription terminator for bacteriophage T7 RNA polymerase
   6262..6310    -  polyA_signal   poly(A) signal: synthetic polyadenylation signal
   6391..6694    +  enhancer       CMV enhancer: human cytomegalovirus immediate early enhancer
   6767..6784    -  promoter       CMV promoter (fragment): human cytomegalovirus (CMV) immediate early promoter
   6847..6898    +  promoter       CMVd2 promoter: truncated human cytomegalovirus (CMV) immediate early promoter that yields moderately reduced expression relative to the full-length promoter
>Addgene plasmid #152676 | pGBW-m4133791 | depositor full sequence | sequence record 295688 | Full Sequence
CACCATGAATGAGCTTAGTCCTGTTGCACTACGACAGATGTCTTGTGCTGCCGGTACTACACAAACTGCT
TGCACTGATGACAATGCGTTAGCTTACTACAACACAACAAAGGGAGGTAGGTTTGTACTTGCACTGTTAT
CCGATTTACAGGATTTGAAATGGGCTAGATTCCCTAAGAGTGATGGAACTGGTACTATCTATACAGAACT
GGAACCACCTTGTAGGTTTGTTACAGACACACCTAAAGGTCCTAAAGTGAAGTATTTATACTTTATTAAA
GGATTAAACAACCTAAATAGAGGTATGGTACTTGGTAGTTTAGCTGCCACAGTACGTCTAGAAAACCTTT
ACTTTCAGTCGAAGAGGCGATGGAAAAAGAATTTTATCGCGGTGAGTGCAGCCAACAGATTCAAAAAGAT
ATCCTCGTCTGGTGCCCTCTAAGGATCCGCAGGCCTCTGCTAGCTTGACTGACTGAGATACAGCGTACCT
TCAGCTCACAGACATGATAAGATACATTGATGAGTTTGGACAAACCACAACTAGAATGCAGTGAAAAAAA
TGCTTTATTTGTGAAATTTGTGATGCTATTGCTTTATTTGTAACCATTATAAGCTGCAATAAACAAGTTA
ACAACAACAATTGCATTCATTTTATGTTTCAGGTTCAGGGGGAGGTGTGGGAGGTTTTTTAAAGCAAGTA
AAACCTCTACAAATGTGGTATTGGCCCATCTCTATCGGTATCGTAGCATAACCCCTTGGGGCCTCTAAAC
GGGTCTTGAGGGGTTTTTTGTGCCCCTCGGGCCGGATTGCTATCTACCGGCATTGGCGCAGAAAAAAATG
CCTGATGCGACGCTGCGCGTCTTATACTCCCACATATGCCAGATTCAGCAACGGATACGGCTTCCCCAAC
TTGCCCACTTCCATACGTGTCCTCCTTACCAGAAATTTATCCTTAAGGTCGTCAGCTATCCTGCAGGCGA
TCTCTCGATTTCGATCAAGACATTCCTTTAATGGTCTTTTCTGGACACCACTAGGGGTCAGAAGTAGTTC
ATCAAACTTTCTTCCCTCCCTAATCTCATTGGTTACCTTGGGCTATCGAAACTTAATTAACCAGTCAAGT
CAGCTACTTGGCGAGATCGACTTGTCTGGGTTTCGACTACGCTCAGAATTGCGTCAGTCAAGTTCGATCT
GGTCCTTGCTATTGCACCCGTTCTCCGATTACGAGTTTCATTTAAATCATGTGAGCAAAAGGCCAGCAAA
AGGCCAGGAACCGTAAAAAGGCCGCGTTGCTGGCGTTTTTCCATAGGCTCCGCCCCCCTGACGAGCATCA
CAAAAATCGACGCTCAAGTCAGAGGTGGCGAAACCCGACAGGACTATAAAGATACCAGGCGTTTCCCCCT
GGAAGCTCCCTCGTGCGCTCTCCTGTTCCGACCCTGCCGCTTACCGGATACCTGTCCGCCTTTCTCCCTT
CGGGAAGCGTGGCGCTTTCTCATAGCTCACGCTGTAGGTATCTCAGTTCGGTGTAGGTCGTTCGCTCCAA
GCTGGGCTGTGTGCACGAACCCCCCGTTCAGCCCGACCGCTGCGCCTTATCCGGTAACTATCGTCTTGAG
TCCAACCCGGTAAGACACGACTTATCGCCACTGGCAGCAGCCACTGGTAACAGGATTAGCAGAGCGAGGT
ATGTAGGCGGTGCTACAGAGTTCTTGAAGTGGTGGCCTAACTACGGCTACACTAGAAGAACAGTATTTGG
TATCTGCGCTCTGCTGAAGCCAGTTACCTTCGGAAAAAGAGTTGGTAGCTCTTGATCCGGCAAACAAACC
ACCGCTGGTAGCGGTGGTTTTTTTGTTTGCAAGCAGCAGATTACGCGCAGAAAAAAAGGATCTCAAGAAG
ATCCTTTGATCTTTTCTACGGGGTCTGACGCTCAGTGGAACGAAAACTCACGTTAAGGGATTTTGGTCAT
GAGATTATCAAAAAGGATCTTCACCTAGATCCTTTTAAATTAAAAATGAAGTTTTAAATCAATCTAAAGT
ATATATGAGTAAACTTGGTCTGACAGTTACCAATGCTTAATCAGTGAGGCACCTATCTCAGCGATCTGTC
TATTTCGTTCATCCATAGTTGCATTTAAATTTCCGAACTCTCCAAGGCCCTCGTCGGAAAATCTTCAAAC
CTTTCGTCCGATCCATCTTGCAGGCTACCTCTCGAACGAACTATCGCAAGTCTCTTGGCCGGCCTTGCGC
CTTGGCTATTGCTTGGCAGCGCCTATCGCCAGGTATTACTCCAATCCCGAATATCCGAGATCGGGATCAC
CCGAGAGAAGTTCAACCTACATCCTCAATCCCGATCTATCCGAGATCCGAGGAATATCGAAATCGGGGCG
CGCCTGGCCTCCGCGCCGGGTTTTGGCGCCTCCCGCGGGCGCCCCCCTCGTCACGGCGAGCGCTGCCACG
TCAGACGAAGGGCGCAGGAGCGTCCTGATCCTTCCGCCCGGACGCTCAGGACAGCGGCCCGCTGCTCATA
AGACTCGGCCTTAGAACCCCAGTATCAGCAGAAGGACATTTTAGGACGGGACTTGGGTGACTCTAGGGCA
CTGGTTTTCTTTCCAGAGAGCGGAACAGGCGAGGAAAAGTAGTCCCTTCTCGGCGATTCTGCGGAGGGAT
CTCCGTGGGGCGGTGAACGCCGATGATTATATAAGGACGCGCCGGGTGTGGCACAGCTAGTTCCGTCGCA
GCCGGGATTTGGGTCGCGGTTCTTGTTTGTGGATCGCTGTGATCGTCACTTGGTGAGTAGCGGGCTGCTG
GGCTGGCCGGGGCTTTCGTGGCCGCCGGGCCGCTCGGTGGGACGGAAGCGTGTGGAGAGACCGCCAAGGG
CTGTAGTCTGGGTCCGCGAGCAAGGTTGCCCTGAACTGGGGGTTGGGGGGAGCGCAGCAAAATGGCGGCT
GTTCCCGAGTCTTGAATGGAAGACGCTTGTGAGGCGGGCTGTGAGGTCGTTGAAACAAGGTGGGGGGCAT
GGTGGGCGGCAAGAACCCAAGGTCTTGAGCCCTTCGCTAATGCGGGAAAGCTCTTATTCGGGTGAGATGG
GCTGGGCACCATCTGGGGACCCTGACGTGAAGTTTGTCACTGACTGGAGAACTCGGTTTGTCGTCTGTTG
CGGGGGCGGCAGTTATGGCGGTGCCGTTGGGCAGTGCACCCGTACCTTTGGGAGCGCGCGCCCTCGTCGT
GTCGTGACGTCACCCGTTCTGTTGGCTTATAATGCAGGGTGGGGCCACCTGCCGGTAGGTGTGCGGTAGG
CTTTTCTCCGTCGCAGGACGCAGGGTTCGGGCCTAGGGTAGGCTCTCCTGAATCGACAGGCGCCGGACCT
CTGGTGAGGGGAGGGATAAGTGAGGCGTCAGTTTCTTTGGTCGGTTTTATGTACCTATCTTCTTAAGTAG
CTGAAGCTCCGGTTTTGAACTATGCGCTCGGGGTTGGCGAGTGTGTTTTGTGAAGTTTTTTAGGCACCTT
TTGAAATGTAATCATTTGGGTCAATATGTAATTTTCAGTGTTAGACTTGTAAATTGTCCGCTAAATTCTG
GCCGTTTTTGGCTTTTTTGTTAGACAACATGGGTAAAAAGCCTGAACTCACCGCGACGTCTGTCGAGAAG
TTTCTGATCGAAAAGTTCGACAGCGTCTCCGACCTGATGCAGCTCTCGGAGGGCGAAGAATCTCGTGCTT
TCAGCTTCGATGTAGGAGGGCGTGGATATGTCCTGCGGGTAAATAGCTGCGCCGATGGTTTCTACAAAGA
TCGTTATGTTTATCGGCACTTTGCATCCGCCGCGCTCCCGATTCCGGAAGTGCTTGACATTGGGGAGTTC
AGCGAGAGCCTGACCTATTGCATCTCCCGCCGTGCACAGGGTGTCACGTTGCAAGACCTGCCTGAAACCG
AACTGCCCGCTGTTCTGCAGCCGGTCGCGGAGGCAATGGATGCCATCGCTGCCGCCGATCTTAGCCAGAC
GAGCGGGTTCGGCCCATTCGGACCGCAAGGAATCGGTCAATACACTACATGGCGTGATTTCATATGCGCG
ATTGCTGATCCCCATGTGTATCACTGGCAAACTGTGATGGACGACACCGTCAGTGCGTCCGTCGCGCAGG
CTCTCGATGAGCTGATGCTTTGGGCCGAGGACTGCCCCGAAGTCCGGCACCTCGTGCACGCGGATTTCGG
CTCCAACAATGTCCTGACGGACAATGGCCGCATAACAGCGGTCATTGACTGGAGCGAGGCGATGTTCGGG
GATTCCCAATACGAGGTCGCCAACATCTTCTTCTGGAGGCCGTGGTTGGCTTGTATGGAGCAGCAGACGC
GCTACTTCGAGCGGAGGCATCCGGAGCTTGCAGGATCGCCCCGGCTCCGGGCGTATATGCTCCGCATTGG
TCTTGACCAACTCTATCAGAGCTTGGTTGACGGCAATTTCGATGATGCAGCTTGGGCGCAGGGTCGATGC
GACGCAATCGTCCGATCCGGAGCCGGGACTGTCGGGCGTACACAAATCGCCCGCAGAAGCGCCGCCGTCT
GGACCGATGGCTGTGTAGAAGTACTCGCCGATAGTGGAAACCGACGCCCCAGCACTCGTCCGAGGGCAAA
GGAATAAGCTAGTATGTAAGCCTAGTCTTAGATAATAAAATCGCTATCCATCGAAGATGGATGTGTGTTG
GTTTTTTGTGTGTGTAACGCTAGGCGCGCCTGGTGTACCGAGAACGATCCTCTCAGTGCGAGTCTCGACG
ATCCATATCGTTGCTTGGCAGTCAGCCAGTCGGAATCCAGCTTGGGACCCAGGAAGTCCAATCGTCAGAT
ATTGTACTCAAGCCTGGTCACGGCAGCGTACCGATCTGTTTAAACCTAGATATTGATAGTCTGATCGGTC
AACGTATAATCGAGTCCTAGCTTTTGCAAACATCTATCAAGAGACAGGATCAGCAGGAGGCTTTCGCATG
AGTATTCAACATTTCCGTGTCGCCCTTATTCCCTTTTTTGCGGCATTTTGCCTTCCTGTTTTTGCTCACC
CAGAAACGCTGGTGAAAGTAAAAGATGCTGAAGATCAGTTGGGTGCGCGAGTGGGTTACATCGAACTGGA
TCTCAACAGCGGTAAGATCCTTGAGAGTTTTCGCCCCGAAGAACGCTTTCCAATGATGAGCACTTTTAAA
GTTCTGCTATGTGGCGCGGTATTATCCCGTATTGACGCCGGGCAAGAGCAACTCGGTCGCCGCATACACT
ATTCTCAGAATGACTTGGTTGAGTATTCACCAGTCACAGAAAAGCATCTTACGGATGGCATGACAGTAAG
AGAATTATGCAGTGCTGCCATAACCATGAGTGATAACACTGCGGCCAACTTACTTCTGACAACGATTGGA
GGACCGAAGGAGCTAACCGCTTTTTTGCACAACATGGGGGATCATGTAACTCGCCTTGATCGTTGGGAAC
CGGAGCTGAATGAAGCCATACCAAACGACGAGCGTGACACCACGATGCCTGTAGCAATGGCAACAACCTT
GCGTAAACTATTAACTGGCGAACTACTTACTCTAGCTTCCCGGCAACAGTTGATAGACTGGATGGAGGCG
GATAAAGTTGCAGGACCACTTCTGCGCTCGGCCCTTCCGGCTGGCTGGTTTATTGCTGATAAATCTGGAG
CCGGTGAGCGTGGGTCTCGCGGTATCATTGCAGCACTGGGGCCAGATGGTAAGCCCTCCCGTATCGTAGT
TATCTACACGACGGGGAGTCAGGCAACTATGGATGAACGAAATAGACAGATCGCTGAGATAGGTGCCTCA
CTGATTAAGCATTGGTAACCGATTCTAGGTGCATTGGCGCAGAAAAAAATGCCTGATGCGACGCTGCGCG
TCTTATACTCCCACATATGCCAGATTCAGCAACGGATACGGCTTCCCCAACTTGCCCACTTCCATACGTG
TCCTCCTTACCAGAAATTTATCCTTAAGATCGTTTAAACTCGACTCTGGCTCTATCGAATCTCCGTCGTT
TCGAGCTTACGCGAACAGCCGTGGCGCTCATTTGCTCGTCGGGCATCGAATCTCGTCAGCTATCGTCAGC
TTACCTTTTTGGCAGCGATCGCGGCTCCCGACATCTTGGACCATTAGCTCCACAGGTATCTTCTTCCCTC
TAGTGGTCATAACAGCAGCTTCAGCTACCTCTCAATTCAAAAAACCCCTCAAGACCCGTTTAGAGGCCCC
AAGGGGTTATGCTATCAATCGTTGCGTTACACACACAAAAAACCAACACACATCCATCTTCGATGGATAG
CGATTTTATTATCTAACTGCTGATCGAGTGTAGCCAGATCTAGTAATCAATTACGGGGTCATTAGTTCAT
AGCCCATATATGGAGTTCCGCGTTACATAACTTACGGTAAATGGCCCGCCTGGCTGACCGCCCAACGACC
CCCGCCCATTGACGTCAATAATGACGTATGTTCCCATAGTAACGCCAATAGGGACTTTCCATTGACGTCA
ATGGGTGGAGTATTTACGGTAAACTGCCCACTTGGCAGTACATCAAGTGTATCATATGCCAAGTACGCCC
CCTATTGACGTCAATGACGGTAAATGGCCCGCCTGGCATTATGCCCAGTACATGACCTTATGGGACTTTC
CTACTTGGCAGTACATCTACGTATTAGTCATCGCTATTACCATGCTGATGCGGTTTTGGCAGTACATCAA
TGGGCGTGGATAGCGGTTTGACTCACGGGGATTTCCAAGTCTCCACCCCATTGACGTCAATGGGAGTTTG
TTTTGGCACCAAAATCAACGGGACTTTCCAAAATGTCGTAACAACTCCGCCCCATTGACGCAAATGGGCG
GTAGGCGTGTACGGTGGGAGGTCTATATAAGCAGAGCTGGTTTAGTGAACCGTCAGATCAGATCTTTGTC
GATCCTACCATCCACTCGACACACCCGCCAGCGGCCGC
